Addgene plasmid #75947: EPHB3 gRNA (BRDN0001147101)
Purpose: 3rd generation lentiviral gRNA plasmid targeting human EPHB3
Depositing lab: John Doench & David Root. Depositing organization: Broad Institute. Publication: Optimized sgRNA design to maximize activity and minimize off-target effects of CRISPR-Cas9. Doench JG, Fusi N, Sullender M, Hegde M, Vaimberg EW, Donovan KF, Smith I, Tothova Z, Wilen C, Orchard R, Virgin HW, Listgarten J, Root DE. Nat Biotechnol. 2016 Jan 18. doi: 10.1038/nbt.3437. PubMed 26780180.
Backbone
  Vector backbone: lentiGuide-Puro
  Backbone manufacturer: Zhang Lab (Addgene plasmid # 52963)
  Vector type: Mammalian Expression, Lentiviral, CRISPR
  Selectable markers: Puromycin
Growth in bacteria
  Bacterial resistance: Ampicillin, 100 μg/mL
  Growth temperature: 37°C
  Growth strain: DH5alpha
  Copy number: High Copy
Gene/Insert
  Gene/Insert name: EPHB3 (alt names: EPHB3; NM_004443.3)
  gRNA/shRNA sequence: AGAGGTGAGTGGCTACGATG
  Species: H. sapiens (human)
  Entrez Gene: EPHB3 (a.k.a. EK2, ETK2, HEK2, TYRO6)
  Promoter: hU6
  Cloning method: Unknown
  Sequencing primers: 5′ U6-F; 3′ pS2-R
Terms and licenses: Academic/Nonprofit Terms; Industry Terms: Not Available to Industry
Depositor comments: The gRNA was designed to target the following Genbank reference sequence(s): NM_004443.3. Note that this plasmid does NOT contain Cas9. It should be used in conjunction with lentiCas9-Blast (Addgene #52962) or otherwise with cell lines already expressing Cas9. Browse the full kinome gRNA library at http://www.addgene.org/pooled-library/broadgpp-human-kinome/ or visit http://www.broadinstitute.org/rnai/public/ for detailed protocols and information.
How to cite: EPHB3 gRNA (BRDN0001147101) was a gift from John Doench & David Root (Addgene plasmid # 75947 ; http://n2t.net/addgene:75947 ; RRID:Addgene_75947)
