[The description below was written by a language model from this plasmid's Addgene catalogue record and pLannotate feature annotations shown in this document.]
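Description:
EPHB3 gRNA (BRDN0001147101) is a third-generation lentiviral CRISPR guide plasmid built on the lentiGuide-Puro backbone, carrying a single guide RNA directed against the human receptor tyrosine kinase gene EPHB3 (designed against reference transcript NM_004443.3). It is propagated in E. coli as a high-copy plasmid through a ColE1/pUC-type origin with ampicillin selection (AmpR). The annotated 8.3 kb sequence also contains an f1 origin, an SV40 origin and leftover lac, T7 and T3 cloning-vector elements.

The lentiviral transfer cassette begins with an RSV promoter fused to a truncated HIV-1 5' LTR, which makes genomic RNA production independent of Tat. This is followed by the Ψ packaging signal with a partial gag sequence and the Rev response element for nuclear export of the unspliced viral RNA. Downstream, a human U6 RNA polymerase III promoter drives the EPHB3-specific spacer joined to the Streptococcus pyogenes Cas9 gRNA scaffold. A cPPT/CTS element lies after the scaffold and aids nuclear import of the viral genome. A separate EF-1α promoter with its intron A then expresses puromycin N-acetyltransferase so that transduced mammalian cells can be selected. A WPRE enhances transcript expression, and the cassette ends in a self-inactivating ΔU3 3' LTR followed by an SV40 polyadenylation signal.

The plasmid does not encode Cas9, so it must be used in cells that already express Cas9 or alongside a separate Cas9 vector such as lentiCas9-Blast. It belongs to a human kinome gRNA collection generated with optimized sgRNA design rules and is intended for knockout of EPHB3 in human cells.
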