Features (pLannotate 1.2.2; 29 found; start..end, strand, type, name):
     14..80      +  CDS            small t antigen (fragment): SV40 (simian virus 40) small t antigen
    106..317     +  promoter       EF-1α core promoter: core promoter for human elongation factor EF-1α
    318..1256    +  intron         EF-1α intron A: intron upstream of the start codon of human EF-1α
   1278..1877    +  CDS            PuroR (fragment): puromycin N-acetyltransferase; pac from Streptomyces; confers resistance to puromycin
   1893..2481    +  misc_feature   WPRE: woodchuck hepatitis virus posttranscriptional regulatory element
   2532..2551    +  misc_feature   cPPT/CTS (fragment): central polypurine tract and central termination sequence of HIV-1
   2553..2786    +  LTR            3' LTR (ΔU3): self-inactivating 3' long terminal repeat (LTR) from HIV-1
   2864..2985    +  polyA_signal   SV40 poly(A) signal: SV40 polyadenylation signal
   3025..3160    +  rep_origin     SV40 ori: SV40 origin of replication
   3181..3199    -  promoter       T7 promoter: promoter for bacteriophage T7 RNA polymerase
   3207..3362    +  CDS            lacZα (fragment): LacZα fragment of β-galactosidase; lacZ fragment
   3367..3795    +  rep_origin     f1 ori (sequence partly withheld): f1 bacteriophage origin of replication; arrow indicates direction of (+) strand synthesis
   3848..3952    +  promoter       AmpR promoter: bla
   3953..4813    +  CDS            AmpR: β-lactamase; bla; confers resistance to ampicillin, carbenicillin, and related antibiotics
   4984..5572    +  rep_origin     ori: high-copy-number ColE1/pMB1/pBR322/pUC origin of replication
   5755..5847    +  CDS            lacI (fragment): lac repressor; lacI; The lac repressor binds to the lac operator to inhibit transcription in E. coli. This inhibition can be relieved by adding lactose or isopropyl-β-D-thiogalactopyranoside (IPTG).
   5860..5881    +  protein_bind   CAP binding site: CAP binding activates transcription in the presence of cAMP. E. coli catabolite activator protein
   5896..5926    +  promoter       lac promoter: promoter for the E. coli lac operon
   5934..5950    +  protein_bind   lac operator: The lac repressor binds to the lac operator to inhibit transcription in E. coli. This inhibition can be relieved by adding lactose or isopropyl-β-D-thiogalactopyranoside (IPTG). lac repressor encoded by lacI
   5995..6013    +  promoter       T3 promoter: promoter for bacteriophage T3 RNA polymerase
   6041..6267    +  promoter       RSV promoter: Rous sarcoma virus enhancer/promoter
   6268..6448    +  LTR            5' LTR (truncated): truncated 5' long terminal repeat (LTR) from HIV-1
   6495..6620    +  misc_feature   HIV-1 Ψ: packaging signal of human immunodeficiency virus type 1
   6604..6967    +  CDS            HIV-1 gag (fragment): gag protein from human immunodeficiency virus 1; gag
   7113..7346    +  misc_feature   RRE: The Rev response element (RRE) of HIV-1 allows for Rev-dependent mRNA export from the nucleus to the cytoplasm.
   7723..7749    +  CDS            Rev (fragment): human immunodeficiency virus 1 (HIV-1) Rev protein; rev; enhances nuclear export of unspliced and incompletely spliced viral mRNAs
   7753..7993    +  promoter       U6 promoter: RNA polymerase III promoter for human U6 snRNA
   8023..8098    +  misc_RNA       gRNA scaffold: guide RNA scaffold for the Streptococcus pyogenes CRISPR/Cas9 system
   8154..8271    +  misc_feature   cPPT/CTS: central polypurine tract and central termination sequence of HIV-1
>Addgene plasmid #75947 | EPHB3 gRNA (BRDN0001147101) | addgene full sequence | sequence record 184882 | Addgene Assembled Sequence
CCCGGGTGCAAAGATGGATAAAGTTTTAAACAGAGAGGAATCTTTGCAGCTAATGGACCTTCTAGGTCTT
GAAAGGAGTGGGAATTGGCTCCGGTGCCCGTCAGTGGGCAGAGCGCACATCGCCCACAGTCCCCGAGAAG
TTGGGGGGAGGGGTCGGCAATTGATCCGGTGCCTAGAGAAGGTGGCGCGGGGTAAACTGGGAAAGTGATG
TCGTGTACTGGCTCCGCCTTTTTCCCGAGGGTGGGGGAGAACCGTATATAAGTGCAGTAGTCGCCGTGAA
CGTTCTTTTTCGCAACGGGTTTGCCGCCAGAACACAGGTAAGTGCCGTGTGTGGTTCCCGCGGGCCTGGC
CTCTTTACGGGTTATGGCCCTTGCGTGCCTTGAATTACTTCCACCTGGCTGCAGTACGTGATTCTTGATC
CCGAGCTTCGGGTTGGAAGTGGGTGGGAGAGTTCGAGGCCTTGCGCTTAAGGAGCCCCTTCGCCTCGTGC
TTGAGTTGAGGCCTGGCCTGGGCGCTGGGGCCGCCGCGTGCGAATCTGGTGGCACCTTCGCGCCTGTCTC
GCTGCTTTCGATAAGTCTCTAGCCATTTAAAATTTTTGATGACCTGCTGCGACGCTTTTTTTCTGGCAAG
ATAGTCTTGTAAATGCGGGCCAAGATCTGCACACTGGTATTTCGGTTTTTGGGGCCGCGGGCGGCGACGG
GGCCCGTGCGTCCCAGCGCACATGTTCGGCGAGGCGGGGCCTGCGAGCGCGGCCACCGAGAATCGGACGG
GGGTAGTCTCAAGCTGGCCGGCCTGCTCTGGTGCCTGGCCTCGCGCCGCCGTGTATCGCCCCGCCCTGGG
CGGCAAGGCTGGCCCGGTCGGCACCAGTTGCGTGAGCGGAAAGATGGCCGCTTCCCGGCCCTGCTGCAGG
GAGCTCAAAATGGAGGACGCGGCGCTCGGGAGAGCGGGCGGGTGAGTCACCCACACAAAGGAAAAGGGCC
TTTCCGTCCTCAGCCGTCGCTTCATGTGACTCCACGGAGTACCGGGCGCCGTCCAGGCACCTCGATTAGT
TCTCGAGCTTTTGGAGTACGTCGTCTTTAGGTTGGGGGGAGGGGTTTTATGCGATGGAGTTTCCCCACAC
TGAGTGGGTGGAGACTGAAGTTAGGCCAGCTTGGCACTTGATGTAATTCTCCTTGGAATTTGCCCTTTTT
GAGTTTGGATCTTGGTTCATTCTCAAGCCTCAGACAGTGGTTCAAAGTTTTTTTCTTCCATTTCAGGTGT
CGTGACGTACGGCCACCATGACCGAGTACAAGCCCACGGTGCGCCTCGCCACCCGCGACGACGTCCCCAG
GGCCGTACGCACCCTCGCCGCCGCGTTCGCCGACTACCCCGCCACGCGCCACACCGTCGATCCGGACCGC
CACATCGAGCGGGTCACCGAGCTGCAAGAACTCTTCCTCACGCGCGTCGGGCTCGACATCGGCAAGGTGT
GGGTCGCGGACGACGGCGCCGCCGTGGCGGTCTGGACCACGCCGGAGAGCGTCGAAGCGGGGGCGGTGTT
CGCCGAGATCGGCCCGCGCATGGCCGAGTTGAGCGGTTCCCGGCTGGCCGCGCAGCAACAGATGGAAGGC
CTCCTGGCGCCGCACCGGCCCAAGGAGCCCGCGTGGTTCCTGGCCACCGTCGGAGTCTCGCCCGACCACC
AGGGCAAGGGTCTGGGCAGCGCCGTCGTGCTCCCCGGAGTGGAGGCGGCCGAGCGCGCCGGGGTGCCCGC
CTTCCTGGAGACCTCCGCGCCCCGCAACCTCCCCTTCTACGAGCGGCTCGGCTTCACCGTCACCGCCGAC
GTCGAGGTGCCCGAAGGACCGCGCACCTGGTGCATGACCCGCAAGCCCGGTGCCTGAACGCGTTAAGTCG
ACAATCAACCTCTGGATTACAAAATTTGTGAAAGATTGACTGGTATTCTTAACTATGTTGCTCCTTTTAC
GCTATGTGGATACGCTGCTTTAATGCCTTTGTATCATGCTATTGCTTCCCGTATGGCTTTCATTTTCTCC
TCCTTGTATAAATCCTGGTTGCTGTCTCTTTATGAGGAGTTGTGGCCCGTTGTCAGGCAACGTGGCGTGG
TGTGCACTGTGTTTGCTGACGCAACCCCCACTGGTTGGGGCATTGCCACCACCTGTCAGCTCCTTTCCGG
GACTTTCGCTTTCCCCCTCCCTATTGCCACGGCGGAACTCATCGCCGCCTGCCTTGCCCGCTGCTGGACA
GGGGCTCGGCTGTTGGGCACTGACAATTCCGTGGTGTTGTCGGGGAAATCATCGTCCTTTCCTTGGCTGC
TCGCCTGTGTTGCCACCTGGATTCTGCGCGGGACGTCCTTCTGCTACGTCCCTTCGGCCCTCAATCCAGC
GGACCTTCCTTCCCGCGGCCTGCTGCCGGCTCTGCGGCCTCTTCCGCGTCTTCGCCTTCGCCCTCAGACG
AGTCGGATCTCCCTTTGGGCCGCCTCCCCGCGTCGACTTTAAGACCAATGACTTACAAGGCAGCTGTAGA
TCTTAGCCACTTTTTAAAAGAAAAGGGGGGACTGGAAGGGCTAATTCACTCCCAACGAAGACAAGATCTG
CTTTTTGCTTGTACTGGGTCTCTCTGGTTAGACCAGATCTGAGCCTGGGAGCTCTCTGGCTAACTAGGGA
ACCCACTGCTTAAGCCTCAATAAAGCTTGCCTTGAGTGCTTCAAGTAGTGTGTGCCCGTCTGTTGTGTGA
CTCTGGTAACTAGAGATCCCTCAGACCCTTTTAGTCAGTGTGGAAAATCTCTAGCAGTACGTATAGTAGT
TCATGTCATCTTATTATTCAGTATTTATAACTTGCAAAGAAATGAATATCAGAGAGTGAGAGGAACTTGT
TTATTGCAGCTTATAATGGTTACAAATAAAGCAATAGCATCACAAATTTCACAAATAAAGCATTTTTTTC
ACTGCATTCTAGTTGTGGTTTGTCCAAACTCATCAATGTATCTTATCATGTCTGGCTCTAGCTATCCCGC
CCCTAACTCCGCCCATCCCGCCCCTAACTCCGCCCAGTTCCGCCCATTCTCCGCCCCATGGCTGACTAAT
TTTTTTTATTTATGCAGAGGCCGAGGCCGCCTCGGCCTCTGAGCTATTCCAGAAGTAGTGAGGAGGCTTT
TTTGGAGGCCTAGGGACGTACCCAATTCGCCCTATAGTGAGTCGTATTACGCGCGCTCACTGGCCGTCGT
TTTACAACGTCGTGACTGGGAAAACCCTGGCGTTACCCAACTTAATCGCCTTGCAGCACATCCCCCTTTC
GCCAGCTGGCGTAATAGCGAAGAGGCCCGCACCGATCGCCCTTCCCAACAGTTGCGCAGCCTGAATGGCG
AATGGG
[124 nt withheld, positions 3367-3490]
C
[91 nt withheld, positions 3492-3582]
A
[49 nt withheld, positions 3584-3632]
CCTTTGACGTTGGAGTCCACGTTCTTT
[37 nt withheld, positions 3660-3696]
ACCCTATCTCGGTCTATTCTTTTGATTTATAAGGGATTTTGCCGATTTCGGCCTATTGGTTAAAAAATGA
GCTGATTTAACAAAAATTTAACGCGAATTTTAACAAAATATTAACGCTTACAATTTAGGTGGCACTTTTC
GGGGAAATGTGCGCGGAACCCCTATTTGTTTATTTTTCTAAATACATTCAAATATGTATCCGCTCATGAG
ACAATAACCCTGATAAATGCTTCAATAATATTGAAAAAGGAAGAGTATGAGTATTCAACATTTCCGTGTC
GCCCTTATTCCCTTTTTTGCGGCATTTTGCCTTCCTGTTTTTGCTCACCCAGAAACGCTGGTGAAAGTAA
AAGATGCTGAAGATCAGTTGGGTGCACGAGTGGGTTACATCGAACTGGATCTCAACAGCGGTAAGATCCT
TGAGAGTTTTCGCCCCGAAGAACGTTTTCCAATGATGAGCACTTTTAAAGTTCTGCTATGTGGCGCGGTA
TTATCCCGTATTGACGCCGGGCAAGAGCAACTCGGTCGCCGCATACACTATTCTCAGAATGACTTGGTTG
AGTACTCACCAGTCACAGAAAAGCATCTTACGGATGGCATGACAGTAAGAGAATTATGCAGTGCTGCCAT
AACCATGAGTGATAACACTGCGGCCAACTTACTTCTGACAACGATCGGAGGACCGAAGGAGCTAACCGCT
TTTTTGCACAACATGGGGGATCATGTAACTCGCCTTGATCGTTGGGAACCGGAGCTGAATGAAGCCATAC
CAAACGACGAGCGTGACACCACGATGCCTGTAGCAATGGCAACAACGTTGCGCAAACTATTAACTGGCGA
ACTACTTACTCTAGCTTCCCGGCAACAATTAATAGACTGGATGGAGGCGGATAAAGTTGCAGGACCACTT
CTGCGCTCGGCCCTTCCGGCTGGCTGGTTTATTGCTGATAAATCTGGAGCCGGTGAGCGTGGGTCTCGCG
GTATCATTGCAGCACTGGGGCCAGATGGTAAGCCCTCCCGTATCGTAGTTATCTACACGACGGGGAGTCA
GGCAACTATGGATGAACGAAATAGACAGATCGCTGAGATAGGTGCCTCACTGATTAAGCATTGGTAACTG
TCAGACCAAGTTTACTCATATATACTTTAGATTGATTTAAAACTTCATTTTTAATTTAAAAGGATCTAGG
TGAAGATCCTTTTTGATAATCTCATGACCAAAATCCCTTAACGTGAGTTTTCGTTCCACTGAGCGTCAGA
CCCCGTAGAAAAGATCAAAGGATCTTCTTGAGATCCTTTTTTTCTGCGCGTAATCTGCTGCTTGCAAACA
AAAAAACCACCGCTACCAGCGGTGGTTTGTTTGCCGGATCAAGAGCTACCAACTCTTTTTCCGAAGGTAA
CTGGCTTCAGCAGAGCGCAGATACCAAATACTGTTCTTCTAGTGTAGCCGTAGTTAGGCCACCACTTCAA
GAACTCTGTAGCACCGCCTACATACCTCGCTCTGCTAATCCTGTTACCAGTGGCTGCTGCCAGTGGCGAT
AAGTCGTGTCTTACCGGGTTGGACTCAAGACGATAGTTACCGGATAAGGCGCAGCGGTCGGGCTGAACGG
GGGGTTCGTGCACACAGCCCAGCTTGGAGCGAACGACCTACACCGAACTGAGATACCTACAGCGTGAGCT
ATGAGAAAGCGCCACGCTTCCCGAAGGGAGAAAGGCGGACAGGTATCCGGTAAGCGGCAGGGTCGGAACA
GGAGAGCGCACGAGGGAGCTTCCAGGGGGAAACGCCTGGTATCTTTATAGTCCTGTCGGGTTTCGCCACC
TCTGACTTGAGCGTCGATTTTTGTGATGCTCGTCAGGGGGGCGGAGCCTATGGAAAAACGCCAGCAACGC
GGCCTTTTTACGGTTCCTGGCCTTTTGCTGGCCTTTTGCTCACATGTTCTTTCCTGCGTTATCCCCTGAT
TCTGTGGATAACCGTATTACCGCCTTTGAGTGAGCTGATACCGCTCGCCGCAGCCGAACGACCGAGCGCA
GCGAGTCAGTGAGCGAGGAAGCGGAAGAGCGCCCAATACGCAAACCGCCTCTCCCCGCGCGTTGGCCGAT
TCATTAATGCAGCTGGCACGACAGGTTTCCCGACTGGAAAGCGGGCAGTGAGCGCAACGCAATTAATGTG
AGTTAGCTCACTCATTAGGCACCCCAGGCTTTACACTTTATGCTTCCGGCTCGTATGTTGTGTGGAATTG
TGAGCGGATAACAATTTCACACAGGAAACAGCTATGACCATGATTACGCCAAGCGCGCAATTAACCCTCA
CTAAAGGGAACAAAAGCTGGAGCTGCAAGCTTAATGTAGTCTTATGCAATACTCTTGTAGTCTTGCAACA
TGGTAACGATGAGTTAGCAACATGCCTTACAAGGAGAGAAAAAGCACCGTGCATGCCGATTGGTGGAAGT
AAGGTGGTACGATCGTGCCTTATTAGGAAGGCAACAGACGGGTCTGACATGGATTGGACGAACCACTGAA
TTGCCGCATTGCAGAGATATTGTATTTAAGTGCCTAGCTCGATACATAAACGGGTCTCTCTGGTTAGACC
AGATCTGAGCCTGGGAGCTCTCTGGCTAACTAGGGAACCCACTGCTTAAGCCTCAATAAAGCTTGCCTTG
AGTGCTTCAAGTAGTGTGTGCCCGTCTGTTGTGTGACTCTGGTAACTAGAGATCCCTCAGACCCTTTTAG
TCAGTGTGGAAAATCTCTAGCAGTGGCGCCCGAACAGGGACTTGAAAGCGAAAGGGAAACCAGAGGAGCT
CTCTCGACGCAGGACTCGGCTTGCTGAAGCGCGCACGGCAAGAGGCGAGGGGCGGCGACTGGTGAGTACG
CCAAAAATTTTGACTAGCGGAGGCTAGAAGGAGAGAGATGGGTGCGAGAGCGTCAGTATTAAGCGGGGGA
GAATTAGATCGCGATGGGAAAAAATTCGGTTAAGGCCAGGGGGAAAGAAAAAATATAAATTAAAACATAT
AGTATGGGCAAGCAGGGAGCTAGAACGATTCGCAGTTAATCCTGGCCTGTTAGAAACATCAGAAGGCTGT
AGACAAATACTGGGACAGCTACAACCATCCCTTCAGACAGGATCAGAAGAACTTAGATCATTATATAATA
CAGTAGCAACCCTCTATTGTGTGCATCAAAGGATAGAGATAAAAGACACCAAGGAAGCTTTAGACAAGAT
AGAGGAAGAGCAAAACAAAAGTAAGACCACCGCACAGCAAGCGGCCGCTGATCTTCAGACCTGGAGGAGG
AGATATGAGGGACAATTGGAGAAGTGAATTATATAAATATAAAGTAGTAAAAATTGAACCATTAGGAGTA
GCACCCACCAAGGCAAAGAGAAGAGTGGTGCAGAGAGAAAAAAGAGCAGTGGGAATAGGAGCTTTGTTCC
TTGGGTTCTTGGGAGCAGCAGGAAGCACTATGGGCGCAGCGTCAATGACGCTGACGGTACAGGCCAGACA
ATTATTGTCTGGTATAGTGCAGCAGCAGAACAATTTGCTGAGGGCTATTGAGGCGCAACAGCATCTGTTG
CAACTCACAGTCTGGGGCATCAAGCAGCTCCAGGCAAGAATCCTGGCTGTGGAAAGATACCTAAAGGATC
AACAGCTCCTGGGGATTTGGGGTTGCTCTGGAAAACTCATTTGCACCACTGCTGTGCCTTGGAATGCTAG
TTGGAGTAATAAATCTCTGGAACAGATTTGGAATCACACGACCTGGATGGAGTGGGACAGAGAAATTAAC
AATTACACAAGCTTAATACACTCCTTAATTGAAGAATCGCAAAACCAGCAAGAAAAGAATGAACAAGAAT
TATTGGAATTAGATAAATGGGCAAGTTTGTGGAATTGGTTTAACATAACAAATTGGCTGTGGTATATAAA
ATTATTCATAATGATAGTAGGAGGCTTGGTAGGTTTAAGAATAGTTTTTGCTGTACTTTCTATAGTGAAT
AGAGTTAGGCAGGGATATTCACCATTATCGTTTCAGACCCACCTCCCAACCCCGAGGGGACCCAGAGAGG
GCCTATTTCCCATGATTCCTTCATATTTGCATATACGATACAAGGCTGTTAGAGAGATAATTAGAATTAA
TTTGACTGTAAACACAAAGATATTAGTACAAAATACGTGACGTAGAAAGTAATAATTTCTTGGGTAGTTT
GCAGTTTTAAAATTATGTTTTAAAATGGACTATCATATGCTTACCGTAACTTGAAAGTATTTCGATTTCT
TGGCTTTATATATCTTGTGGAAAGGACGAAACACCGAGAGGTGAGTGGCTACGATGGTTTTAGAGCTAGA
AATAGCAAGTTAAAATAAGGCTAGTCCGTTATCAACTTGAAAAAGTGGCACCGAGTCGGTGCTTTTTTAA
GCTTGGCGTAACTAGATCTTGAGACAAATGGCAGTATTCATCCACAATTTTAAAAGAAAAGGGGGGATTG
GGGGGTACAGTGCAGGGGAAAGAATAGTAGACATAATAGCAACAGACATACAAACTAAAGAATTACAAAA
ACAAATTACAAAAATTCAAAATTTTCGGGTTTATTACAGGGACAGCAGAGATCCACTTTGGCGCCGGCTC
GAGGGGG
