>Addgene plasmid #75947 | EPHB3 gRNA (BRDN0001147101) | depositor partial sequence | sequence record 143407 | Target Sequence
AGAGGTGAGTGGCTACGATG
