>Addgene plasmid #75947 | EPHB3 gRNA (BRDN0001147101) | addgene partial sequence | sequence record 184881 | hU6-F
ACGTGACGTAGAAAGTAATAATTTCTTGGGTAGTTTGCAGTTTTAAAATTATGTTTTAAAATGGACTATC
ATATGCTTACCGTAACTTGAAAGTATTTCGATTTCTTGGCTTTATATATCTTGTGGAAAGGACGAAACAC
CGAGAGGTGAGTGGCTACGATGGTTTTAGAGCTAGAAATAGCAAGTTAAAATAAGGCTAGTCCGTTATCA
ACTTGAAAAAGTGGCACCGAGTCGGTGCTTTTTTAAGCTTGGCGTAACTAGATCTTGAGACAAATGGCAG
TATTCATCCACAATTTTAAAAGAAAAGGGGGGATTGGGGGGTACAGTGCAGGGGAAAGAATAGTAGACAT
AATAGCAACAGACATACAAACTAAAGAATTACAAAAACAAATTACAAAAATTCAAAATTTTCGGGTTTAT
TACAGGGACAGCAGAGATCCACTTTGGCGCCGGCTCGAGGGGGCCCGGGTGCAAAGATGGATAAAGTTTT
AAACAGAGAGGAATCTTTGCAGCTAATGGACCTTCTAGGTCTTGAAAGGAGTGGGAATTGGCTCCGGTGC
CCGTCAGTGG
